>Addgene plasmid #63299 | pFusX2-17 | depositor partial sequence | sequence record 105116 | pFusX2_CAA
AGTCTTAAGCGTCTCCCTGACCCCGGACCAAGTGGTGGCTATCGCCAGCCACGATGGCGGCAAGCAAGCG
CTCGAAACGGTGCAGCGGCTGTTGCCGGTGCTGTGCCAGGACCATGGCCTGACCCCGGACCAAGTGGTGG
CTATCGCCAGCAACATTGGCGGCAAGCAAGCGCTCGAAACGGTGCAGCGGCTGTTGCCGGTGCTGTGCCA
GGACCATGGCCTGACCCCGGACCAAGTGGTGGCTATCGCCAGCAACATTGGCGGCAAGCAAGCGCTCGAA
ACGGTGCAGCGGCTGTTGCCGGTGCTGTGCCAGGACCATGGCGAGACGTC
