>Addgene plasmid #63299 | pFusX2-17 | depositor partial sequence | sequence record 105117 | FusX2
CGTCTCCCTGACCCCGGACCAAGTGGTGGCTATCGAGACCGGCGCCGCTACGGGCGCGTCCCATTCGCCA
TTCAGGCTGCGCAACTGTTGGGAAGGGCGATCGGTGCGGGCTCTTCGCTATTACGCCAGCTGGCGAAAGG
GGGATGTGCTGCAAGGCGATTAAGTTGGGAACGCCAGGGTTTTCCCAGTCACGACGTTGTAAAACGACGG
CCAGTGAGCGCGCGTAATCGACTCACTATAGGGCGAATTGGGTACCGGGCCCCCCCTCGAGGTCCTCCAG
CTTTTGTTCCCTTTAGTGAGGGTTAATTGCGCGCTTGGCGTAATCATGGTCATAGCTGTTTCCTGTGTGA
AATTGTTATCCGCTCACAATTCCACACAACATACGAGCCGGAAGCATAAAGTGTAAAGCCTGGGGTGCCT
AATGAGTGAGCTAACTCACATTAATTGCGTTGCGCTCACTGCCCGCTTTCCACCGGTGGTCTCTGGCGGC
AAGCAAGCGCTCGAAACGGTGCAGCGGCTGTTGCCGGTGCTGTGCCAGGACCATGGCGAGACGTCTAGAC
CAGCCAGGACAGAAATGCCTCGACTTCGCTGCTACCCAAGGTTGCCGGGTGACGCACACCGTGGAAACGG
ATGAAGGCACGAACCCAGTGGACATAAGCCTGTTCGGTTCGTAAGCTGTAATGCAAGTAGCGTATGCGCT
CACGCAACTGGTCCAGAACCTTGACCGAACGCAGCGGTGGTAACGGCGCAGTGGCGGTTTTCATGGCTTG
TTATGACTGTTTTTTTGGGGTACAGTCTATGCCTCGGGCATCCAAGCAGCAAGCGCGTTACGCCGTGGGT
CGATGTTTGATGTTATGGAGCAGCAACGATGTTACGCAGCAGGGCAGTCGCCCTAAAACAAAGTTAAACA
TTATGAGGGAAGCGGTGATCGCCGAAGTATCGACTCAACTATCAGAGGTAGTTGGCGTCATCGAGCGCCA
TCTCGAACCGACGTTGCTGGCCGTACATTTGTACGGCTCCGCAGTGGATGGCGGCCTGAAGCCACACAGT
GATATTGATTTGCTGGTTACGGTGACCGTAAGGCTTGATGAAACAACGCGGCGAGCTTTGATCAACGACC
TTTTGGAAACTTCGGCTTCCCCTGGAGAGAGCGAGATTCTCCGCGCTGTAGAAGTCACCATTGTTGTGCA
CGACGACATCATTCCGTGGCGTTATCCAGCTAAGCGCGAACTGCAATTTGGAGAATGGCAGCGCAATGAC
ATTCTTGCAGGTATCTTCGAGCCAGCCACGATCGACATTGATCTGGCTATCTTGCTGACAAAAGCAAGAG
AACATAGCGTTGCCTTGGTAGGTCCAGCGGCGGAGGAACTCTTTGATCCGGTTCCTGAACAGGATCTATT
TGAGGCGCTAAATGAAACCTTAACGCTATGGAACTCGCCGCCCGACTGGGCTGGCGATGAGCGAAATGTA
GTGCTTACGTTGTCCCGCATTTGGTACAGCGCAGTAACCGGCAAAATCGCGCCGAAGGATGTCGCTGCCG
ACTGGGCAATGGAGCGCCTGCCGGCCCAGTATCAGCCCGTCATACTTGAAGCTAGACAGGCTTATCTTGG
ACAAGAAGAAGATCGCTTGGCCTCGCGCGCAGATCAGTTGGAAGAATTTGTCCACTACGTGAAAGGCGAG
ATCACCAAGGTAGTCGGCAAATAACCCTCGAGCCACCCATGACCAAAATCCCTTAACGTGAGTTACGCGT
CGTTCCACTGAGCGTCAGACCCCGTAGAAAAGATCAAAGGATCTTCTTGAGATCCTTTTTTTCTGCGCGT
AATCTGCTGCTTGCAAACAAAAAAACCACCGCTACCAGCGGTGGTTTGTTTGCCGGATCAAGAGCTACCA
ACTCTTTTTCCGAAGGTAACTGGCTTCAGCAGAGCGCAGATACCAAATACTGTCCTTCTAGTGTAGCCGT
AGTTAGGCCACCACTTCAAGAACTCTGTAGCACCGCCTACATACCTCGCTCTGCTAATCCTGTTACCAGT
GGCTGCTGCCAGTGGCGATAAGTCGTGTCTTACCGGGTTGGACTCAAGACGATAGTTACCGGATAAGGCG
CAGCGGTCGGGCTGAACGGGGGGTTCGTGCACACAGCCCAGCTTGGAGCGAACGACCTACACCGAACTGA
GATACCTACAGCGTGAGCATTGAGAAAGCGCCACGCTTCCCGAAGGGAGAAAGGCGGACAGGTATCCGGT
AAGCGGCAGGGTCGGAACAGGAGAGCGCACGAGGGAGCTTCCAGGGGGAAACGCCTGGTATCTTTATAGT
CCTGTCGGGTTTCGCCACCTCTGACTTGAGCGTCGATTTTTGTGATGCTCGTCAGGGGGGCGGAGCCTAT
GGAAAAACGCCAGCAACGCGGCCTTTTTACGGTTCCTGGCCTTTTGCTGGCCTTTTGCTCACATGTTCTT
TCCTGCGTTATCCCCTGATTCTGTGGATAACCGTATTACCGCCTTTGAGTGAGCTGATACCGCTCGCCGC
AGCCGAACGACCGAGCGCAGCGAGTCAGTGAGCGAGGAAGCGGAAGAGCGCCCAATACGCAAACCGCCTC
TCCCCGCGCGTTGGCCGATTCATTAATGCAGCTGGCACGACAGGTTTCCCGACTGGAAAGCGGGCAGTGA
GCGCAACGCAATTAATACGCGTACCGCTAGCCAGGAAGAGTTTGTAGAAACGCAAAAAGGCCATCCGTCA
GGATGGCCTTCTGCTTAGTTTGATGCCTGGCAGTTTATGGCGGGCGTCCTGCCCGCCACCCTCCGGGCCG
TTGCTTCACAACGTTCAAATCCGCTCCCGGCGGATTTGTCCTACTCAGGAGAGCGTTCACCGACAAACAA
CAGATAAAACGAAAGGCCCAGTCTTCCGACTGAGCCTTTCGTTTTATTTGATGCCTGGCAGTTCCCTACT
CTCGCGTTAACGCTAGCATGGATGTTTTCCCAGTCACGACGTTGTAAAACGACGGCCAGTCTTAAG
