>Addgene plasmid #63299 | pFusX2-17 | addgene partial sequence | sequence record 111099 | pCR8_R1 5'-cgaaccgaacaggcttatgt-3'
CGTCACCCGGCAACCTTGGGTAGCAGCGAAGTCGAGGCATTTCTGTCCTGGCTGGTCTAGACGTCTCGCC
ATGGTCCTGGCACAGCACCGGCAACAGCCGCTGCACCGTTTCGAGCGCTTGCTTGCCGCCAATGTTGCTG
GCGATAGCCACCACTTGGTCCGGGGTCAGGCCATGGTCCTGGCACAGCACCGGCAACAGCCGCTGCACCG
TTTCGAGCGCTTGCTTGCCGCCAATGTTGCTGGCGATAGCCACCACTTGGTCCGGGGTCAGGCCATGGTC
CTGGCACAGCACCGGCAACAGCCGCTGCACCGTTTCGAGCGCTTGCTTGCCGCCATCGTGGCTGGCGATA
GCCACCACTTGGTCCGGGGTCAGGGAGACGCTTAAGACTGGCCGTCGTTTTACAACGTCGTGACTGGGAA
AACATCCATGCTAGCGTTAACGCGAGAGTAGGGAACTGCCAGGCATCAAATAAAACGAAAGGCTCAGTCG
GAAGACTGGGCCTTTCGTTTTATCTGTTGTTTGTCGGTGAACGCTCTCCTGAGTAGGACAAATCCGCCGG
GAGCGGATTTGAACGTTGTGAAGCAACGGCCCGGAAGGGGTGGCGG
