[The description below was written by a language model from this plasmid's Addgene catalogue record.]
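Description:
pFusX2-17 is a bacterial library plasmid from the FusX system, a one-step method for assembling TALE (transcription activator-like effector) repeat arrays used to build TALENs. It is built on the FusX2 backbone, recorded as about 3 kb without the insert, and is maintained in E. coli as a high-copy plasmid under spectinomycin selection. The record does not give the origin of replication or any other backbone features, and no feature table is available.

The insert is a synthetic, pre-assembled trimer of TALE repeats carrying the repeat-variable diresidues (RVDs) HD, NI and NI, with the alternative name X2_CAA. Under the standard TALE recognition code, HD specifies cytosine and NI specifies adenine, so this module reads the triplet CAA. As a member of the "X2" set, it supplies RVD positions 4 to 6 of the final array. The trimer was cloned into the backbone through BsaI sites that were destroyed in the process, a typical outcome of Golden Gate-style cloning with type IIS enzymes, which cut outside their recognition sequence.

In use, a plasmid like this is chosen from a library of triplet modules to match the corresponding three bases of a desired genomic target, then combined with modules covering the other positions to produce a complete DNA-binding domain in a TALEN. The plasmid is therefore an assembly intermediate, not an expression construct. The record lists no promoter, tag or reporter, and it does not describe the sites or enzymes used to release the trimer during the downstream assembly step.
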