Addgene plasmid #63299: pFusX2-17
Purpose: Encodes RVD positions 4-6 in TALEN assembly
Depositing lab: Stephen Ekker. Depositing organization: Mayo Foundation for Medical Education and Research. Publication: FusX: A rapid one-step TALE assembly system for genome science. Ma AC, McNulty MS, Tanya PL, Jarryd CM, Martinez-Galvez G, Argue DP, Lee HB, Urban MD, Bullard CE, Blackburn PR, Man TK, Clark KJ, Ekker SC. Hum Gene Ther. 2016 Jun;27(6):451-63. doi: 10.1089/hum.2015.172 PubMed 26854857.
Backbone
  Vector backbone: FusX2
  Backbone size w/o insert (bp): 3006
  Vector type: TALEN
Growth in bacteria
  Bacterial resistance: Spectinomycin, 50 μg/mL
  Growth temperature: 37°C
  Growth strain: DH5alpha
  Copy number: High Copy
Gene/Insert
  Gene/Insert name: HD NI NI (alt name: X2_CAA)
  Species: Synthetic
  Mutation: none
  Cloning method: Restriction Enzyme; 5′ cloning site BsaI (destroyed during cloning); 3′ cloning site BsaI (destroyed during cloning)
  Sequencing primers: 5′ pCR8_F1; 3′ pCR8_R1
Terms and licenses: Academic/Nonprofit Terms; Industry Terms: Not Available to Industry
How to cite: pFusX2-17 was a gift from Stephen Ekker (Addgene plasmid # 63299 ; http://n2t.net/addgene:63299 ; RRID:Addgene_63299)
